>Addgene plasmid #147186 | pnEA-NvG-DmPop2a_P | depositor full sequence | sequence record 289633 | Full Sequence
TTCTTGAAGACGAAAGGGCCTCGTGATACGCCTATTTTTATAGGTTAATGTCATGATAATAATGGTTTCT
TAGACGTCAGGTGGCACTTTTCGGGGAAATGTGCGCGGAACCCCTATTTGTTTATTTTTCTAAATACATT
CAAATATGTATCCGCTCATGAGACAATAACCCTGATAAATGCTTCAATAATATTGAAAAAGGAAGAGTAT
GAGTATTCAACATTTCCGTGTCGCCCTTATTCCCTTTTTTGCGGCATTTTGCCTTCCTGTTTTTGCTCAC
CCAGAAACGCTGGTGAAAGTAAAAGATGCTGAAGATCAGTTGGGTGCACGAGTGGGTTACATCGAACTGG
ATCTCAACAGCGGTAAGATCCTTGAGAGTTTTCGCCCCGAAGAACGTTTTCCAATGATGAGCACTTTTAA
AGTTCTGCTATGTGGCGCGGTATTATCCCGTGTTGACGCCGGGCAAGAGCAACTCGGTCGCCGCATACAC
TATTCTCAGAATGACTTGGTTGAGTACTCACCAGTCACAGAAAAGCATCTTACGGATGGCATGACAGTAA
GAGAATTATGCAGTGCTGCCATAACCATGAGTGATAACACTGCGGCCAACTTACTTCTGACAACGATCGG
AGGACCGAAGGAGCTAACCGCTTTTTTGCACAACATGGGGGATCATGTAACTCGCCTTGATCGTTGGGAA
CCGGAGCTGAATGAAGCCATACCAAACGACGAGCGTGACACCACGATGCCTGCAGCAATGGCAACAACGT
TGCGCAAACTATTAACTGGCGAACTACTTACTCTAGCTTCCCGGCAACAATTAATAGACTGGATGGAGGC
GGATAAAGTTGCAGGACCACTTCTGCGCTCGGCCCTTCCGGCTGGCTGGTTTATTGCTGATAAATCTGGA
GCCGGTGAGCGTGGGTCTCGCGGTATCATTGCAGCACTGGGGCCAGATGGTAAGCCCTCCCGTATCGTAG
TTATCTACACGACGGGGAGTCAGGCAACTATGGATGAACGAAATAGACAGATCGCTGAGATAGGTGCCTC
ACTGATTAAGCATTGGTAACTGTCAGACCAAGTTTACTCATATATACTTTAGATTGATTTAAAACTTCAT
TTTTAATTTAAAAGGATCTAGGTGAAGATCCTTTTTGATAATCTCATGACCAAAATCCCTTAACGTGAGT
TTTCGTTCCACTGAGCGTCAGACCCCGTAGAAAAGATCAAAGGATCTTCTTGAGATCCTTTTTTTCTGCG
CGTAATCTGCTGCTTGCAAACAAAAAAACCACCGCTACCAGCGGTGGTTTGTTTGCCGGATCAAGAGCTA
CCAACTCTTTTTCCGAAGGTAACTGGCTTCAGCAGAGCGCAGATACCAAATACTGTCCTTCTAGTGTAGC
CGTAGTTAGGCCACCACTTCAAGAACTCTGTAGCACCGCCTACATACCTCGCTCTGCTAATCCTGTTACC
AGTGGCTGCTGCCAGTGGCGATAAGTCGTGTCTTACCGGGTTGGACTCAAGACGATAGTTACCGGATAAG
GCGCAGCGGTCGGGCTGAACGGGGGGTTCGTGCACACAGCCCAGCTTGGAGCGAACGACCTACACCGAAC
TGAGATACCTACAGCGTGAGCTATGAGAAAGCGCCACGCTTCCCGAAGGGAGAAAGGCGGACAGGTATCC
GGTAAGCGGCAGGGTCGGAACAGGAGAGCGCACGAGGGAGCTTCCAGGGGGAAACGCCTGGTATCTTTAT
AGTCCTGTCGGGTTTCGCCACCTCTGACTTGAGCGTCGATTTTTGTGATGCTCGTCAGGGGGGCGGAGCC
TATGGAAAAACGCCAGCAACGCGGCCTTTTTACGGTTCCTGGCCTTTTGCTGGCCTTTTGCTCACATGTT
CTTTCCTGCGTTATCCCCTGATTCTGTGGATAACCGTATTACCGCCTTTGAGTGAGCTGATACCGCTCGC
CGCAGCCGAACGACCGAGCGCAGCGAGTCAGTGAGCGAGGAAGCGGAAGAGCGCCTGATGCGGTATTTTC
TCCTTACGCATCTGTGCGGTATTTCACACCGCATATATGGTGCACTCTCAGTACAATCTGCTCTGATGCC
GCATAGTTAAGCCAGTATACACTCCGCTATCGCTACGTGACTGGGTCATGGCTGCGCCCCGACACCCGCC
AACACCCGCTGACGCGCCCTGACGGGCTTGTCTGCTCCCGGCATCCGCTTACAGACAAGCTGTGACCGTC
TCCGGGAGCTGCATGTGTCAGAGGTTTTCACCGTCATCACCGAAACGCGCGAGGCAGCTGCGGTAAAGCT
CATCAGCGTGGTCGTGAAGCGATTCACAGATGTCTGCCTGTTCATCCGCGTCCAGCTCGTTGAGTTTCTC
CAGAAGCGTTAATGTCTGGCTTCTGATAAAGCGGGCCATGTTAAGGGCGGTTTTTTCCTGTTTGGTCACT
GATGCCTCCGTGTAAGGGGGATTTCTGTTCATGGGGGTAATGATACCGATGAAACGAGAGAGGATGCTCA
CGATACGGGTTACTGATGATGAACATGCCCGGTTACTGGAACGTTGTGAGGGTAAACAACTGGCGGTATG
GATGCGGCGGGACCAGAGAAAAATCACTCAGGGTCAATGCCAGCGCTTCGTTAATACAGATGTAGGTGTT
CCACAGGGTAGCCAGCAGCATCCTGCGATGCAGATCCGGAACATAATGGTGCAGGGCGCTGACTTCCGCG
TTTCCAGACTTTACGAAACACGGAAACCGAAGACCATTCATGTTGTTGCTCAGGTCGCAGACGTTTTGCA
GCAGCAGTCGCTTCACGTTCGCTCGCGTATCGGTGATTCATTCTGCTAACCAGTAAGGCAACCCCGCCAG
CCTAGCCGGGTCCTCAACGACAGGAGCACGATCATGCGCACCCGTGGCCAGGACCCAACGCTGCCCGAGA
TGCGCCGCGTGCGGCTGCTGGAGATGGCGGACGCGATGGATATGTTCTGCCAAGGGTTGGTTTGCGCATT
CACAGTTCTCCGCAAGAATTGATTGGCTCCAATTCTTGGAGTGGTGAATCCGTTAGCGAGGTGCCGCCGG
CTTCCATTCAGGTCGAGGTGGCCCGGCTCCATGCACCGCGACGCAACGCGGGGAGGCAGACAAGGTATAG
GGCGGCGCCTACAATCCATGCCAACCCGTTCCATGTGCTCGCCGAGGCGGCATAAATCGCCGTGACGATC
AGCGGTCCAGTGATCGAAGTTAGGCTGGTAAGAGCCGCGAGCGATCCTTGAAGCTGTCCCTGATGGTCGT
CATCTACCTGCCTGGACAGCATGGCCTGCAACGCGGGCATCCCGATGCCGCCGGAAGCGAGAAGAATCAT
AATGGGGAAGGCCATCCAGCCTCGCGTCGCGAACGCCAGCAAGACGTAGCCCAGCGCGTCGGCCGCCATG
CCGGCGATAATGGCCTGCTTCTCGCCGAAACGTTTGGTGGCGGGACCAGTGACGAAGGCTTGAGCGAGGG
CGTGCAAGATTCCGAATACCGCAAGCGACAGGCCGATCATCGTCGCGCTCCAGCGAAAGCGGTCCTCGCC
GAAAATGACCCAGAGCGCTGCCGGCACCTGTCCTACGAGTTGCATGATAAAGAAGACAGTCATAAGTGCG
GCGACGATAGTCATGCCCCGCGCCCACCGGAAGGAGCTGACTGGGTTGAAGGCTCTCAAGGGCATCGGTC
GAGATCCCGGTGCCTAATGAGTGAGCTAACTTACATTAATTGCGTTGCGCTCACTGCCCGCTTTCCAGTC
GGGAAACCTGTCGTGCCAGCTGCATTAATGAATCGGCCAACGCGCGGGGAGAGGCGGTTTGCGTATTGGG
CGCCAGGGTGGTTTTTCTTTTCACCAGTGAGACGGGCAACAGCTGATTGCCCTTCACCGCCTGGCCCTGA
GAGAGTTGCAGCAAGCGGTCCACGCTGGTTTGCCCCAGCAGGCGAAAATCCTGTTTGATGGTGGTTAACG
GCGGGATATAACATGAGCTGTCTTCGGTATCGTCGTATCCCACTACCGAGATATCCGCACCAACGCGCAG
CCCGGACTCGGTAATGGCGCGCATTGCGCCCAGCGCCATCTGATCGTTGGCAACCAGCATCGCAGTGGGA
ACGATGCCCTCATTCAGCATTTGCATGGTTTGTTGAAAACCGGACATGGCACTCCAGTCGCCTTCCCGTT
CCGCTATCGGCTGAATTTGATTGCGAGTGAGATATTTATGCCAGCCAGCCAGACGCAGACGCGCCGAGAC
AGAACTTAATGGGCCCGCTAACAGCGCGATTTGCTGGTGACCCAATGCGACCAGATGCTCCACGCCCAGT
CGCGTACCGTCTTCATGGGAGAAAATAATACTGTTGATGGGTGTCTGGTCAGAGACATCAAGAAATAACG
CCGGAACATTAGTGCAGGCAGCTTCCACAGCAATGGCATCCTGGTCATCCAGCGGATAGTTAATGATCAG
CCCACTGACGCGTTGCGCGAGAAGATTGTGCACCGCCGCTTTACAGGCTTCGACGCCGCTTCGTTCTACC
ATCGACACCACCACGCTGGCACCCAGTTGATCGGCGCGAGATTTAATCGCCGCGACAATTTGCGACGGCG
CGTGCAGGGCCAGACTGGAGGTGGCAACGCCAATCAGCAACGACTGTTTGCCCGCCAGTTGTTGTGCCAC
GCGGTTGGGAATGTAATTCAGCTCCGCCATCGCCGCTTCCACTTTTTCCCGCGTTTTCGCAGAAACGTGG
CTGGCCTGGTTCACCACGCGGGAAACGGTCTGATAAGAGACACCGGCATACTCTGCGACATCGTATAACG
TTACTGGTTTCACATTCACCACCCTGAATTGACTCTCTTCCGGGCGCTATCATGCCATACCGCGAAAGGT
TTTGCGCCATTCGATGGTGTCCGGGATCTCGACGCTCTCCCTTATGCGACTCCTGCATTAGGAAGCAGCC
CAGTAGTAGGTTGAGGCCGTTGAGCACCGCCGCCGCAAGGAATGGTGCATGCAAGGAGATGGCGCCCAAC
AGTCCCCCGGCCACGGGGCCTGCCACCATACCCACGCCGAAACAAGCGCTCATGAGCCCGAAGTGGCGAG
CCCGATCTTCCCCATCGGTGATGTCGGCGATATAGGCGCCAGCAACCGCACCTGTGGCGCCGGTGATGCC
GGCCACGATGCGTCCGGCGTAGAGGATCGAGATCTCGATCCCGCGAAATTAATACGACTCACTATAGGGG
AATTGTGAGCGGATAACAATTCCCCACTAGTAATAATTTTGTTTAACTTTAAGAAGGAGATATACCATGG
CCCCTATACTAGGTTATTGGAAAATTAAGGGCCTTGTGCAACCCACTCGACTTCTTTTGGAATATCTTGA
AGAAAAATATGAAGAGCATTTGTATGAGCGCGATGAAGGTGATAAATGGCGAAACAAAAAGTTTGAATTG
GGTTTGGAGTTTCCCAATCTTCCTTATTATATTGATGGTGATGTTAAATTAACACAGTCTATGGCCATCA
TACGTTATATAGCTGACAAGCACAACATGTTGGGTGGTTGTCCAAAAGAGCGTGCAGAGATTTCAATGCT
TGAAGGAGCGGTTTTGGATATTAGATACGGTGTTTCGAGAATTGCATATAGTAAAGACTTTGAAACTCTC
AAAGTTGATTTTCTTAGCAAGCTACCTGAAATGCTGAAAATGTTCGAAGATCGTTTATGTCATAAAACAT
ATTTAAATGGTGATCATGTAACCCATCCTGACTTCATGTTGTATGACGCTCTTGATGTTGTTTTATACAT
GGACCCAATGTGCCTGGATGCGTTCCCAAAATTAGTTTGTTTTAAAAAACGTATTGAAGCTATCCCACAA
ATTGATAAGTACTTGAAATCCAGCAAGTATATAGCATGGCCTTTGCAGGGCTGGCAAGCCACGTTTGGTG
GTGGCGACCATCCGCCAAAATCGGATGGTACCGGCAGCGGCGAAAACCTTTACTTCCAGGGCCATATGAA
ATGGACAATGCCCTCGGCCATCAGTGGCGCGCCACATGCCCACATACCCAGCAACGAGGAGTGCGGCATC
CGCGATGTGTGGAAGCAAAACCTGGAGGAGGAGTTCCGCACCATACGGAAAGTGGTGCAGAAGTACCACT
ATGTGGCCATGGACACCGAGTTTCCAGGCGTGGTAGCACGTCCAGTCGGCGAGTTCCGCTCCACGGCGGA
CTATCATTACCAGCTGCTGCGCTGTAATGTCGATCTGCTGCGGATTATCCAATTGGGCCTTACCTTCATG
GACGACGATGGAAAGACACCACCCGGCTACTCCACCTGGCAGTTCAACTTCAAGTTTAACCTGAGCGAGG
ACATGTATGCGCAGGACTCGATCGATCTGCTGCAGAACTCCGGAATTCAGTTCAAGAAGCACGAGGAGGA
TGGCATCGATCCCATCGACTTCGCCGAACTGCTGATGAGCTCTGGCATCGTGCTGGTGGAAAACTTCAAG
TGGCTGTGCTTCCACTCCGGCTACGATTTTGGCTACCTTCTAAAGCTGCTCACCGATCAGAACCTGCCCC
CGGACGAATCTGAATTTTTCGATCTGCTGCACATCTACTTTCCCAACATCTTCGACATCAAGTATCTGAT
GAAGTCGTGCAAGAACCTGAAAGGCGGCCTGCAGGAGGTTGCCGATCAGCTGGAACTGCGGCGCGTGGGC
CCCCAGCATCAGGCCGGCTCGGATGCTCTGCTGACGGGCATGGCCTTCTTCAAAATGCGTGAGATGTTCT
TCGAGGACAACATCGACCATGCGAAGTACTCCGGACACCTGTACGGCCTGGGTACCTCCTTCATTGTCAA
TGGCACCAACTTCCACGACAGCAACGGTGAGACGAACAGCGCTTCATAACTCGAGCTTAAGCAATTGGGA
TCCTAATAGTCTAGAGCTAGCCCTAGGAGATCCGGCTGCTAACAAAGCCCGAAAGGAAGCTGAGTTGGCT
GCTGCCACCGCTGAGCAATAACTAGCATAACCCCTTGGGGCCTCTAAACGGGTCTTGAGGGGTTTTTTGC
TGAAAGGAGGAACTATATCCGGATATCCCGCAAGAGGCCCGGCAGTACCGGCATAACCAAGCCTATGCCT
ACAGCATCCAGGGTGACGGTGCCGAGGATGACGATGAGCGCATTGTTAGATTTCATACACGGTGCCTGAC
TGCGTTAGCAATTTAACTGTGATAAACTACCGCATTAAAGCTTATCGATGATAAGCTGTCAAACATGAGA
A
Features (pLannotate 1.2.2; 20 found; start..end, strand, type, name):
    104..208     +  promoter       AmpR promoter: bla
    209..1069    +  CDS            AmpR: β-lactamase; bla; confers resistance to ampicillin, carbenicillin, and related antibiotics
   1240..1828    +  rep_origin     ori: high-copy-number ColE1/pMB1/pBR322/pUC origin of replication
   2014..2156    -  misc_feature   bom: basis of mobility region from pBR322
   2258..2449    -  CDS            rop: Rop protein, which maintains plasmids at low copy number; rop
   2466..2846    +  CDS            YPB1_ECOLX: Protein predicted: Swiss-Prot protein existence level 4. From Escherichia coli.
   3088..3712    -  CDS            TcR (fragment): tetracycline efflux protein; tet; confers resistance to tetracycline
   3727..3748    -  protein_bind   CAP binding site: CAP binding activates transcription in the presence of cAMP. E. coli catabolite activator protein
   3761..4843    -  CDS            lacI: lac repressor; lacI; The lac repressor binds to the lac operator to inhibit transcription in E. coli. This inhibition can be relieved by adding lactose or isopropyl-β-D-thiogalactopyranoside (IPTG).
   4844..4921    -  promoter       lacI promoter: lacI
   4929..5208    -  CDS            TcR (fragment): tetracycline efflux protein; tet; confers resistance to tetracycline
   5230..5248    +  promoter       T7 promoter: promoter for bacteriophage T7 RNA polymerase
   5249..5273    +  protein_bind   lac operator: The lac repressor binds to the lac operator to inhibit transcription in E. coli. This inhibition can be relieved by adding lactose or isopropyl-β-D-thiogalactopyranoside (IPTG). lac repressor encoded by lacI
   5288..5310    +  RBS            RBS: efficient ribosome binding site from bacteriophage T7 gene 10 (Olins and Rangwala, 1989)
   5321..5971    +  CDS            GST: glutathione S-transferase from Schistosoma japonicum
   6094..6867    +  CDS            CNOT7 (fragment): CNOT7_HUMAN - Also known as CAF1. Experimental evidence at protein level: Swiss-Prot protein existence level 1. Has 3'-5' poly(A) exoribonuclease activity for synthetic poly(A) RNA substrate. Its function seems to be partially redundant with that of CNOT8. Catalytic component of the CCR4-NOT complex which is one of the major cellular mRNA deadenylases and is linked to various cellular processes including bulk mRNA degradation, miRNA-mediated repression, translational repression during translational initiation and general transcription regulation. During miRNA-mediated repression the complex se
   6965..7014    +  CDS            SET1 (fragment): solubility-enhancement tag derived from T7 phage gene 10B
   7022..7069    +  terminator     T7 terminator: transcription terminator for bacteriophage T7 RNA polymerase
   7092..7196    -  CDS            TcR (fragment): tetracycline efflux protein; tet; confers resistance to tetracycline
   7244..7272    -  promoter       tet promoter: E. coli promoter for tetracycline efflux protein gene
