[The description below was written by a language model from this plasmid's Addgene catalogue record and pLannotate feature annotations shown in this document.]
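Description:
pnEA-NvG-DmPop2a_P is a 7,281 nt bacterial expression plasmid for producing the Drosophila melanogaster Pop2 protein (also called CAF1 or CNOT7, gene CG5684) in E. coli. The catalogue lists the backbone as unknown, but the annotated features show a pET-like, pBR322-derived architecture: a ColE1/pMB1-type origin accompanied by the bom mobility region and the rop gene, which holds copy number down and agrees with the recorded low-copy status. Selection is by ampicillin through the bla gene under its own promoter. Several fragments of the tetracycline resistance gene and its promoter are scattered around the expression cassette. These appear to be remnants of the parental pBR322 sequence interrupted by cloning, not a functional marker.

The expression cassette consists of a T7 promoter followed by a lac operator, the strong phage T7 gene 10 ribosome binding site, an N-terminal Schistosoma japonicum glutathione S-transferase (GST) coding sequence, the Pop2 open reading frame, and a T7 terminator. A plasmid-borne lacI gene supplies repressor, so transcription depends on T7 RNA polymerase in the host and is inducible with IPTG. The annotation tool labels the insert by homology to human CNOT7, the catalytic 3'-5' poly(A) exoribonuclease subunit of the CCR4-NOT deadenylase complex. According to the depositor, the ORF derives from the CG5684-Pa isoform and carries one non-silent change, I164F, seen in two independent clones. A short fragment annotated as a T7 gene 10B-derived solubility tag lies just upstream of the terminator and may simply be vector sequence. The record does not describe the linker between GST and the insert. The GST fusion would suit affinity purification and pull-down studies, though the stated purpose is only bacterial expression.
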