Addgene plasmid #147186: pnEA-NvG-DmPop2a_P
Purpose: Bacterial Expression of DmPop2a
Depositing lab: Elisa Izaurralde. Depositing organization: Max Planck Institute for Developmental Biology.
Backbone
  Vector backbone: Unknown
  Vector type: Bacterial Expression
Growth in bacteria
  Bacterial resistance: Ampicillin, 100 μg/mL
  Growth temperature: 37°C
  Growth strain: DH5alpha
  Copy number: Low Copy
Gene/Insert
  Gene/Insert name: DmPop2a
  Species: D. melanogaster (fly)
  Entrez Gene: Pop2 (a.k.a. Dmel_CG5684, CAF1, CG5684, CNOT7, Caf1, Dmel\CG5684, POP2, pop2)
  Cloning method: Unknown
Terms and licenses: Academic/Nonprofit Terms; Industry Terms: Not Available to Industry
Depositor comments: ORF extracted from CG5684-Pa; NM_140281.2, with one non silent mutation I164F; the annotated variations were found in two different clones from 2 independent experiments. Plasmids from this collection were made available to the research community and donated after the lab closed. Please note that the sequence provided by the depositing laboratory may be theoretical/predicted or based on Sanger sequencing results. There may be discrepancies between sequencing results obtained by Addgene and the depositor sequence. If an Addgene verified sequence is not available, please contact before placing your order to request that our lab fully sequence the plasmid.
How to cite: pnEA-NvG-DmPop2a_P was a gift from Elisa Izaurralde (Addgene plasmid # 147186 ; http://n2t.net/addgene:147186 ; RRID:Addgene_147186)
